Addgene plasmid #136002: pcDNA5 FRT-TO-EGFP-UPF1-DEAA
Purpose: DOX-inducible DEAA UPF1 inserted with GFP tagged on the N-terminus and used with the Flp-In T-Rex System
Depositing lab: Anthony Leung. Depositing organization: Johns Hopkins School of Public Health. Publication: Structure-Mediated RNA Decay by UPF1 and G3BP1. Fischer JW, Busa VF, Shao Y, Leung AKL. Mol Cell. 2020 Apr 2;78(1):70-84.e6. doi: 10.1016/j.molcel.2020.01.021. Epub 2020 Feb 3. PubMed 32017897.
Backbone
  Vector backbone: pcDNA5 FRT TO
  Backbone manufacturer: Invitrogen
  Vector type: Mammalian Expression
Growth in bacteria
  Bacterial resistance: Ampicillin, 100 μg/mL
  Growth temperature: 37°C
  Growth strain: DH5alpha
  Copy number: Unknown
Gene/Insert
  Gene/Insert name: UPF1
  Mutation: DE647AA
  Tag / fusion protein: EGFP (N terminal on insert)
Terms and licenses: Academic/Nonprofit Terms; Industry Terms: Not Available to Industry
How to cite: pcDNA5 FRT-TO-EGFP-UPF1-DEAA was a gift from Anthony Leung (Addgene plasmid # 136002 ; http://n2t.net/addgene:136002 ; RRID:Addgene_136002)
