[The description below was written by a language model from this plasmid's Addgene catalogue record and pLannotate feature annotations shown in this document.]
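Description:
pcDNA5 FRT-TO-EGFP-UPF1-DEAA is a mammalian expression plasmid of about 9.4 kb built on the Invitrogen pcDNA5 FRT TO backbone and designed for use with the Flp-In T-REx system. In bacteria it is maintained through a high-copy ColE1/pUC-type origin and selected with ampicillin via the β-lactamase gene. Small fragments annotated as f1 ori, lac regulatory elements, lacI, ble and bom appear to be backbone remnants rather than functional parts of the design.

The payload is a single open reading frame in which EGFP is fused directly to the N-terminus of human UPF1, the RNA-dependent helicase and ATPase central to nonsense-mediated mRNA decay. The UPF1 coding sequence carries the DE647AA ("DEAA") substitution; the record does not state the functional consequence of this mutation. Transcription is driven by the CMV enhancer and immediate early promoter, followed by short hits that the annotation software labels as PLtetO-1 and TRE3GV fragments. These most likely correspond to the tet operator sites of the backbone's CMV/TetO2 promoter, which allow the Tet repressor in T-REx host cells to silence expression until doxycycline is added. A chimeric intron and a T7 promoter lie upstream of the fusion, and a bGH polyadenylation signal terminates the transcript.

Downstream, an FRT site sits immediately before a hygromycin resistance gene with an SV40 poly(A) signal. In the Flp-In design, Flp-mediated recombination places the plasmid at a genomic FRT site where a resident promoter activates the hygromycin gene. This allows selection of isogenic stable lines with inducible GFP-tagged mutant UPF1.
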