Features (pLannotate 1.2.2; 24 found; start..end, strand, type, name):
     95..474     +  enhancer       CMV enhancer: human cytomegalovirus immediate early enhancer
    475..678     +  promoter       CMV promoter: human cytomegalovirus (CMV) immediate early promoter
    680..699     +  promoter       PLtetO-1 promoter (fragment): modified phage lambda PL promoter with tet operator sites (Lutz and Bujard, 1997)
    701..720     +  promoter       PLtetO-1 promoter (fragment): modified phage lambda PL promoter with tet operator sites (Lutz and Bujard, 1997)
    728..761     +  promoter       TRE3GV promoter (fragment): 3rd-generation Tet-responsive promoter that can be activated by binding of Tet-On® 3G, optimized for retroviral and lentiviral vectors
    876..1008    +  intron         chimeric intron: chimera between introns from human β-globin and immunoglobulin heavy chain genes
   1053..1071    +  promoter       T7 promoter: promoter for bacteriophage T7 RNA polymerase
   1093..1809    +  CDS            EGFP: EGFP is a basic (constitutively fluorescent) green fluorescent protein published in 1996, derived from Aequorea victoria. It is reported to be a rapidly-maturing weak dimer with moderate acid sensitivity.
   1810..5163    +  CDS            UPF1: RENT1_HUMAN - Also known as KIAA0221, RENT1. Experimental evidence at protein level: Swiss-Prot protein existence level 1. RNA-dependent helicase and ATPase required for nonsense- mediated decay (NMD) of mRNAs containing premature stop codons. Is recruited to mRNAs upon translation termination and undergoes a cycle of phosphorylation and dephosphorylation; its phosphorylation appears to be a key step in NMD. Recruited by release factors to stalled ribosomes together with the SMG1C protein kinase complex to form the transient SURF (SMG1-UPF1-eRF1-eRF3) complex. In EJC-dependent NMD, the SURF co
   5252..5476    +  polyA_signal   bGH poly(A) signal: bovine growth hormone polyadenylation signal
   5480..5501    +  promoter       SV40 promoter (fragment): SV40 enhancer and early promoter
   5522..5755    +  rep_origin     f1 ori (fragment) (sequence partly withheld): f1 bacteriophage origin of replication; arrow indicates direction of (+) strand synthesis
   5760..5807    +  protein_bind   FRT: FLP-mediated recombination occurs in the 8-bp core sequence TCTAGAAA (Turan and Bode, 2011). FLP recombinase from the Saccharomyces cerevisiae 2μ plasmid
   5815..6837    +  CDS            HygR: aminoglycoside phosphotransferase from E. coli; aph(4)-Ia; confers resistance to hygromycin
   6847..6972    +  CDS            ble (fragment): BLE_KLEPN - Experimental evidence at protein level: Swiss-Prot protein existence level 1. Binding protein with a strong affinity to the bleomycin family of antibiotics. Binds to CL990; an antimitotic-antibiotic compound. From Klebsiella pneumoniae.
   6967..7088    +  polyA_signal   SV40 poly(A) signal: SV40 polyadenylation signal
   7161..7177    -  protein_bind   lac operator: The lac repressor binds to the lac operator to inhibit transcription in E. coli. This inhibition can be relieved by adding lactose or isopropyl-β-D-thiogalactopyranoside (IPTG). lac repressor encoded by lacI
   7185..7215    -  promoter       lac promoter: promoter for the E. coli lac operon
   7230..7251    -  protein_bind   CAP binding site: CAP binding activates transcription in the presence of cAMP. E. coli catabolite activator protein
   7264..7356    -  CDS            lacI (fragment): lac repressor; lacI; The lac repressor binds to the lac operator to inhibit transcription in E. coli. This inhibition can be relieved by adding lactose or isopropyl-β-D-thiogalactopyranoside (IPTG).
   7539..8127    -  rep_origin     ori: high-copy-number ColE1/pMB1/pBR322/pUC origin of replication
   8298..9158    -  CDS            AmpR: β-lactamase; bla; confers resistance to ampicillin, carbenicillin, and related antibiotics
   9159..9263    -  promoter       AmpR promoter: bla
   9322..9374    -  misc_feature   bom (fragment): basis of mobility region from pBR322
>Addgene plasmid #136002 | pcDNA5 FRT-TO-EGFP-UPF1-DEAA | addgene full sequence | sequence record 269866 | Addgene NGS Result
ACAAGGCAAGGCTTGACCGACAATTGCATGAAGAATCTGCTTAGGGTTAGGCGTTTTGCGCTGCTTCGCG
ATGTACGGGCCAGATATACGCGTTGACATTGATTATTGACTAGTTATTAATAGTAATCAATTACGGGGTC
ATTAGTTCATAGCCCATATATGGAGTTCCGCGTTACATAACTTACGGTAAATGGCCCGCCTGGCTGACCG
CCCAACGACCCCCGCCCATTGACGTCAATAATGACGTATGTTCCCATAGTAACGCCAATAGGGACTTTCC
ATTGACGTCAATGGGTGGAGTATTTACGGTAAACTGCCCACTTGGCAGTACATCAAGTGTATCATATGCC
AAGTACGCCCCCTATTGACGTCAATGACGGTAAATGGCCCGCCTGGCATTATGCCCAGTACATGACCTTA
TGGGACTTTCCTACTTGGCAGTACATCTACGTATTAGTCATCGCTATTACCATGGTGATGCGGTTTTGGC
AGTACATCAATGGGCGTGGATAGCGGTTTGACTCACGGGGATTTCCAAGTCTCCACCCCATTGACGTCAA
TGGGAGTTTGTTTTGGCACCAAAATCAACGGGACTTTCCAAAATGTCGTAACAACTCCGCCCCATTGACG
CAAATGGGCGGTAGGCGTGTACGGTGGGAGGTCTATATAAGCAGAGCTCTCCCTATCAGTGATAGAGATC
TCCCTATCAGTGATAGAGATCGTCGACGAGCTCGTTTAGTGAACCGTCAGATCGCCTGGAGACGCCATCC
ACGCTGTTTTGACCTCCATAGAAGACACCGGGACCGATCCAGCCTCCGGACTCTAGCGTTTAAACTTAAG
CTTCTTGCAGAAGTTGGTCGTGAGGCACTGGGCAGGTAAGTATCAAGGTTACAAGACAGGTTTAAGGAGA
CCAATAGAAACTGGGCTTGTCGAGACAGAGAAGACTCTTGCGTTTCTGATAGGCACCTATTGGTCTTACT
GACATCCACTTTGCCTTTCTCTCCACAGGTGTCCACTCCCAGTTCAATTACAGCTCTTAAGGCTAGAGTA
CTTAATACGACTCACTATAGGCTAGCGCTACCGGTCGCCACCATGGTGAGCAAGGGCGAGGAGCTGTTCA
CCGGGGTGGTGCCCATCCTGGTCGAGCTGGACGGCGACGTAAACGGCCACAAGTTCAGCGTGTCCGGCGA
GGGCGAGGGCGATGCCACCTACGGCAAGCTGACCCTGAAGTTCATCTGCACCACCGGCAAGCTGCCCGTG
CCCTGGCCCACCCTCGTGACCACCCTGACCTACGGCGTGCAGTGCTTCAGCCGCTACCCCGACCACATGA
AGCAGCACGACTTCTTCAAGTCCGCCATGCCCGAAGGCTACGTCCAGGAGCGCACCATCTTCTTCAAGGA
CGACGGCAACTACAAGACCCGCGCCGAGGTGAAGTTCGAGGGCGACACCCTGGTGAACCGCATCGAGCTG
AAGGGCATCGACTTCAAGGAGGACGGCAACATCCTGGGGCACAAGCTGGAGTACAACTACAACAGCCACA
ACGTCTATATCATGGCCGACAAGCAGAAGAACGGCATCAAGGTGAACTTCAAGATCCGCCACAACATCGA
GGACGGCAGCGTGCAGCTCGCCGACCACTACCAGCAGAACACCCCCATCGGCGACGGCCCCGTGCTGCTG
CCCGACAACCACTACCTGAGCACCCAGTCCGCCCTGAGCAAAGACCCCAACGAGAAGCGCGATCACATGG
TCCTGCTGGAGTTCGTGACCGCCGCCGGGATCACTCTCGGCATGGACGAGCTGTACAAGCTTAGCGTGGA
GGCGTACGGGCCCAGCTCGCAGACTCTCACTTTCCTGGACACGGAGGAGGCCGAGCTGCTTGGCGCCGAC
ACACAGGGCTCCGAGTTCGAGTTCACCGACTTTACTCTTCCTAGCCAGACGCAGACGCCCCCCGGCGGCC
CCGGCGGCCCGGGCGGTGGCGGCGCGGGAGGCCCGGGCGGCGCGGGCGCGGGCGCTGCGGCGGGACAGCT
CGACGCGCAGGTTGGGCCCGAAGGCATCCTGCAGAACGGGGCTGTGGACGACAGTGTAGCCAAGACCAGC
CAGTTGTTGGCTGAGTTGAACTTCGAGGAAGATGAAGAAGACACCTATTACACGAAGGACCTCCCCATAC
ACGCCTGCAGTTACTGTGGAATACACGATCCTGCCTGCGTGGTTTACTGTAATACCAGCAAGAAGTGGTT
CTGCAACGGACGTGGAAATACTTCTGGCAGCCACATTGTAAATCACCTTGTGAGGGCAAAATGCAAAGAG
GTGACCCTGCACAAGGACGGGCCCCTGGGGGAGACAGTCCTGGAGTGCTACAACTGCGGCTGTCGCAACG
TCTTCCTCCTCGGCTTCATCCCGGCCAAAGCTGACTCAGTGGTGGTGCTGCTGTGCAGGCAGCCCTGTGC
CAGCCAGAGCAGCCTCAAGGACATCAACTGGGACAGCTCGCAGTGGCAGCCGCTGATCCAGGACCGCTGC
TTCCTGTCCTGGCTGGTCAAGATCCCCTCCGAGCAGGAGCAGCTGCGGGCACGCCAGATCACGGCACAGC
AGATCAACAAGCTGGAGGAGCTGTGGAAGGAAAACCCTTCTGCCACGCTGGAGGACCTGGAGAAGCCGGG
GGTGGACGAGGAGCCGCAGCATGTCCTCCTGCGGTACGAGGACGCCTACCAGTACCAGAACATATTCGGG
CCCCTGGTCAAGCTGGAGGCCGACTACGACAAGAAGCTGAAGGAGTCCCAGACTCAAGATAACATCACTG
TCAGGTGGGACCTGGGCCTTAACAAGAAGAGAATCGCCTACTTCACTTTGCCCAAGACTGACTCTGACAT
GCGGCTCATGCAGGGGGATGAGATATGCCTGCGGTACAAAGGGGACCTTGCGCCCCTGTGGAAAGGGATC
GGCCACGTCATCAAGGTCCCTGATAATTATGGCGATGAGATCGCCATTGAGCTGCGGAGCAGCGTGGGTG
CACCTGTGGAGGTGACTCACAACTTCCAGGTGGATTTTGTGTGGAAGTCGACCTCCTTTGACAGGATGCA
GAGCGCATTGAAAACGTTTGCCGTGGATGAGACCTCGGTGTCTGGCTACATCTACCACAAGCTGTTGGGC
CACGAGGTGGAGGACGTAATCATCAAGTGCCAGCTGCCCAAGCGCTTCACGGCGCAGGGCCTCCCCGACC
TCAACCACTCCCAGGTTTATGCCGTGAAGACTGTGCTGCAAAGACCACTGAGCCTGATCCAGGGCCCGCC
AGGCACGGGGAAGACGGTGACGTCGGCCACCATCGTCTACCACCTGGCCCGGCAAGGCAACGGGCCGGTG
CTGGTGTGTGCTCCGAGCAACATCGCCGTGGACCAGCTAACGGAGAAGATCCACCAGACGGGGCTAAAGG
TCGTGCGCCTCTGCGCCAAGAGCCGTGAGGCCATCGACTCCCCGGTGTCTTTTCTGGCCCTGCACAACCA
GATCAGGAACATGGACAGCATGCCTGAGCTGCAGAAGCTGCAGCAGCTGAAAGACGAGACTGGGGAGCTG
TCGTCTGCCGACGAGAAGCGGTACCGGGCCTTGAAGCGCACCGCAGAGAGAGAGCTGCTGATGAACGCAG
ATGTCATCTGCTGCACATGTGTGGGCGCCGGTGACCCGAGGCTGGCCAAGATGCAGTTCCGCTCCATTTT
AATCGCCGCAAGCACCCAGGCCACCGAGCCGGAGTGCATGGTTCCCGTGGTCCTCGGGGCCAAGCAGCTG
ATCCTTGTAGGCGACCACTGCCAGCTGGGCCCAGTGGTGATGTGCAAGAAGGCGGCCAAGGCCGGGCTGT
CACAGTCGCTCTTCGAGCGCCTGGTGGTGCTGGGCATCCGGCCCATCCGCCTGCAGGTCCAGTACCGGAT
GCACCCTGCACTCAGCGCCTTCCCATCCAACATCTTCTACGAGGGCTCCCTCCAGAATGGTGTCACTGCA
GCGGATCGTGTGAAGAAGGGATTTGACTTCCAGTGGCCCCAACCCGATAAACCGATGTTCTTCTACGTGA
CCCAGGGCCAAGAGGAGATTGCCAGCTCGGGCACCTCCTACCTGAACAGGACCGAGGCTGCGAACGTGGA
GAAGATCACCACGAAGTTGCTGAAGGCAGGCGCCAAGCCGGACCAGATTGGCATCATCACGCCCTACGAG
GGCCAGCGCTCCTACCTGGTGCAGTACATGCAGTTCAGCGGCTCCCTGCACACCAAGCTCTACCAGGAGG
TGGAGATCGCCAGTGTGGACGCCTTTCAGGGACGCGAGAAGGACTTCATCATCCTGTCCTGTGTGCGGGC
CAACGAGCACCAAGGCATTGGCTTTTTAAATGACCCCAGGCGTCTGAACGTGGCCCTGACCAGAGCAAGG
TATGGCGTCATCATTGTGGGCAACCCGAAGGCACTATCAAAGCAGCCGCTCTGGAACCACCTGCTGAACT
ACTATAAGGAGCAGAAGGTGCTGGTGGAGGGGCCGCTCAACAACCTGCGTGAGAGCCTCATGCAGTTCAG
CAAGCCACGGAAGCTGGTCAACACTATCAACCCGGGAGCCCGCTTCATGACCACAGCCATGTATGATGCC
CGGGAGGCCATCATCCCAGGCTCCGTCTATGATCGGAGCAGCCAGGGCCGGCCTTCCAGCATGTACTTCC
AGACCCATGACCAGATTGGCATGATCAGTGCCGGCCCTAGCCACGTGGCTGCCATGAACATTCCCATCCC
CTTCAACCTGGTCATGCCACCCATGCCACCGCCTGGCTATTTTGGACAAGCCAACGGGCCTGCTGCAGGG
CGAGGCACCCCGAAAGGCAAGACTGGTCGTGGGGGACGCCAGAAGAACCGCTTTGGGCTTCCTGGACCCA
GCCAGACTAACCTCCCCAACAGCCAAGCCAGCCAGGATGTGGCGTCACAGCCCTTCTCTCAGGGCGCCCT
GACGCAGGGCTACATCTCCATGAGCCAGCCTTCCCAGATGAGCCAGCCCGGCCTCTCCCAGCCGGAGCTG
TCCCAGGACAGTTACCTTGGTGACGAGTTTAAATCACAAATCGACGTGGCGCTCTCACAGGACTCCACGT
ACCAGGGAGAGCGGGCTTACCAGCATGGCGGGGTGACGGGGCTGTCCCAGTATTAAAAGGTGGCGGCGGA
AGAGCTAAAGAGTCGACCCGGGCGGCCGCTCGAGTCTAGAGGGCCCGTTTAAACCCGCTGATCAGCCTCG
ACTGTGCCTTCTAGTTGCCAGCCATCTGTTGTTTGCCCCTCCCCCGTGCCTTCCTTGACCCTGGAAGGTG
CCACTCCCACTGTCCTTTCCTAATAAAATGAGGAAATTGCATCGCATTGTCTGAGTAGGTGTCATTCTAT
TCTGGGGGGTGGGGTGGGGCAGGACAGCAAGGGGGAGGATTGGGAAGACAATAGCAGGCATGCTGGGGAT
GCGGTGGGCTCTATGGCTTCTGAGGCGGAAAGAACCAGCTGGGGCTCTAGGGGGTATCCCC
[124 nt withheld, positions 5522-5645]
C
[91 nt withheld, positions 5647-5737]
AGGGTGATGGTTCACGTACCTAGAAGTTCCTATTCCGAAGTTCCTATTCTCTAGAAAGTATAGGAACTTC
CTTGGCCAAAAAGCCTGAACTCACCGCGACGTCTGTCGAGAAGTTTCTGATCGAAAAGTTCGACAGCGTC
TCCGACCTGATGCAGCTCTCGGAGGGCGAAGAATCTCGTGCTTTCAGCTTCGATGTAGGAGGGCGTGGAT
ATGTCCTGCGGGTAAATAGCTGCGCCGATGGTTTCTACAAAGATCGTTATGTTTATCGGCACTTTGCATC
GGCCGCGCTCCCGATTCCGGAAGTGCTTGACATTGGGGAATTCAGCGAGAGCCTGACCTATTGCATCTCC
CGCCGTGCACAGGGTGTCACGTTGCAAGACCTGCCTGAAACCGAACTGCCCGCTGTTCTGCAGCCGGTCG
CGGAGGCCATGGATGCGATCGCTGCGGCCGATCTTAGCCAGACGAGCGGGTTCGGCCCATTCGGACCGCA
AGGAATCGGTCAATACACTACATGGCGTGATTTCATATGCGCGATTGCTGATCCCCATGTGTATCACTGG
CAAACTGTGATGGACGACACCGTCAGTGCGTCCGTCGCGCAGGCTCTCGATGAGCTGATGCTTTGGGCCG
AGGACTGCCCCGAAGTCCGGCACCTCGTGCACGCGGATTTCGGCTCCAACAATGTCCTGACGGACAATGG
CCGCATAACAGCGGTCATTGACTGGAGCGAGGCGATGTTCGGGGATTCCCAATACGAGGTCGCCAACATC
TTCTTCTGGAGGCCGTGGTTGGCTTGTATGGAGCAGCAGACGCGCTACTTCGAGCGGAGGCATCCGGAGC
TTGCAGGATCGCCGCGGCTCCGGGCGTATATGCTCCGCATTGGTCTTGACCAACTCTATCAGAGCTTGGT
TGACGGCAATTTCGATGATGCAGCTTGGGCGCAGGGTCGATGCGACGCAATCGTCCGATCCGGAGCCGGG
ACTGTCGGGCGTACACAAATCGCCCGCAGAAGCGCGGCCGTCTGGACCGATGGCTGTGTAGAAGTACTCG
CCGATAGTGGAAACCGACGCCCCAGCACTCGTCCGAGGGCAAAGGAATAGCACGTACTACGAGATTTCGA
TTCCACCGCCGCCTTCTATGAAAGGTTGGGCTTCGGAATCGTTTTCCGGGACGCCGGCTGGATGATCCTC
CAGCGCGGGGATCTCATGCTGGAGTTCTTCGCCCACCCCAACTTGTTTATTGCAGCTTATAATGGTTACA
AATAAAGCAATAGCATCACAAATTTCACAAATAAAGCATTTTTTTCACTGCATTCTAGTTGTGGTTTGTC
CAAACTCATCAATGTATCTTATCATGTCTGTATACCGTCGACCTCTAGCTAGAGCTTGGCGTAATCATGG
TCATAGCTGTTTCCTGTGTGAAATTGTTATCCGCTCACAATTCCACACAACATACGAGCCGGAAGCATAA
AGTGTAAAGCCTGGGGTGCCTAATGAGTGAGCTAACTCACATTAATTGCGTTGCGCTCACTGCCCGCTTT
CCAGTCGGGAAACCTGTCGTGCCAGCTGCATTAATGAATCGGCCAACGCGCGGGGAGAGGCGGTTTGCGT
ATTGGGCGCTCTTCCGCTTCCTCGCTCACTGACTCGCTGCGCTCGGTCGTTCGGCTGCGGCGAGCGGTAT
CAGCTCACTCAAAGGCGGTAATACGGTTATCCACAGAATCAGGGGATAACGCAGGAAAGAACATGTGAGC
AAAAGGCCAGCAAAAGGCCAGGAACCGTAAAAAGGCCGCGTTGCTGGCGTTTTTCCATAGGCTCCGCCCC
CCTGACGAGCATCACAAAAATCGACGCTCAAGTCAGAGGTGGCGAAACCCGACAGGACTATAAAGATACC
AGGCGTTTCCCCCTGGAAGCTCCCTCGTGCGCTCTCCTGTTCCGACCCTGCCGCTTACCGGATACCTGTC
CGCCTTTCTCCCTTCGGGAAGCGTGGCGCTTTCTCATAGCTCACGCTGTAGGTATCTCAGTTCGGTGTAG
GTCGTTCGCTCCAAGCTGGGCTGTGTGCACGAACCCCCCGTTCAGCCCGACCGCTGCGCCTTATCCGGTA
ACTATCGTCTTGAGTCCAACCCGGTAAGACACGACTTATCGCCACTGGCAGCAGCCACTGGTAACAGGAT
TAGCAGAGCGAGGTATGTAGGCGGTGCTACAGAGTTCTTGAAGTGGTGGCCTAACTACGGCTACACTAGA
AGAACAGTATTTGGTATCTGCGCTCTGCTGAAGCCAGTTACCTTCGGAAAAAGAGTTGGTAGCTCTTGAT
CCGGCAAACAAACCACCGCTGGTAGCGGTGGTTTTTTTGTTTGCAAGCAGCAGATTACGCGCAGAAAAAA
AGGATCTCAAGAAGATCCTTTGATCTTTTCTACGGGGTCTGACGCTCAGTGGAACGAAAACTCACGTTAA
GGGATTTTGGTCATGAGATTATCAAAAAGGATCTTCACCTAGATCCTTTTAAATTAAAAATGAAGTTTTA
AATCAATCTAAAGTATATATGAGTAAACTTGGTCTGACAGTTACCAATGCTTAATCAGTGAGGCACCTAT
CTCAGCGATCTGTCTATTTCGTTCATCCATAGTTGCCTGACTCCCCGTCGTGTAGATAACTACGATACGG
GAGGGCTTACCATCTGGCCCCAGTGCTGCAATGATACCGCGAGACCCACGCTCACCGGCTCCAGATTTAT
CAGCAATAAACCAGCCAGCCGGAAGGGCCGAGCGCAGAAGTGGTCCTGCAACTTTATCCGCCTCCATCCA
GTCTATTAATTGTTGCCGGGAAGCTAGAGTAAGTAGTTCGCCAGTTAATAGTTTGCGCAACGTTGTTGCC
ATTGCTACAGGCATCGTGGTGTCACGCTCGTCGTTTGGTATGGCTTCATTCAGCTCCGGTTCCCAACGAT
CAAGGCGAGTTACATGATCCCCCATGTTGTGCAAAAAAGCGGTTAGCTCCTTCGGTCCTCCGATCGTTGT
CAGAAGTAAGTTGGCCGCAGTGTTATCACTCATGGTTATGGCAGCACTGCATAATTCTCTTACTGTCATG
CCATCCGTAAGATGCTTTTCTGTGACTGGTGAGTACTCAACCAAGTCATTCTGAGAATAGTGTATGCGGC
GACCGAGTTGCTCTTGCCCGGCGTCAATACGGGATAATACCGCGCCACATAGCAGAACTTTAAAAGTGCT
CATCATTGGAAAACGTTCTTCGGGGCGAAAACTCTCAAGGATCTTACCGCTGTTGAGATCCAGTTCGATG
TAACCCACTCGTGCACCCAACTGATCTTCAGCATCTTTTACTTTCACCAGCGTTTCTGGGTGAGCAAAAA
CAGGAAGGCAAAATGCCGCAAAAAAGGGAATAAGGGCGACACGGAAATGTTGAATACTCATACTCTTCCT
TTTTCAATATTATTGAAGCATTTATCAGGGTTATTGTCTCATGAGCGGATACATATTTGAATGTATTTAG
AAAAATAAACAAATAGGGGTTCCGCGCACATTTCCCCGAAAAGTGCCACCTGACGTCGACGGATCGGGAG
ATCTCCCGATCCCCTATGGTGCACTCTCAGTACAATCTGCTCTGATGCCGCATAGTTAAGCCAGTATCTG
CTCCCTGCTTGTGTGTTGGAGGTCGCTGAGTAGTGCGCGAGCAAAATTTAAGCTACA
